>Addgene plasmid #234588 | pMB.Pos6 | addgene full sequence | sequence record 469230 | Addgene NGS Result
TTGAGATCCTTTTTTTCTGCGCGTAATCTGCTGCTTGCAAACAAAAAAACCACCGCTACCAGCGGTGGTT
TGTTTGCCGGATCAAGAGCTACCAACTCTTTTTCCGAAGGTAACTGGCTTCAGCAGAGCGCAGATACCAA
ATACTGTCCTTCTAGTGTAGCCGTAGTTAGGCCACCACTTCAAGAACTCTGTAGCACCGCCTACATACCT
CGCTCTGCTAATCCTGTTACCAGTGGCTGCTGCCAGTGGCGATAAGTCGTGTCTTACCGGGTTGGACTCA
AGACGATAGTTACCGGATAAGGCGCAGCGGTCGGGCTGAACGGGGGGTTCGTGCACACAGCCCAGCTTGG
AGCGAACGACCTACACCGAACTGAGATACCTACAGCGTGAGCTATGAGAAAGCGCCACGCTTCCCGAAGG
GAGAAAGGCGGACAGGTATCCGGTAAGCGGCAGGGTCGGAACAGGAGAGCGCACGAGGGAGCTTCCAGGG
GGAAACGCCTGGTATCTTTATAGTCCTGTCGGGTTTCGCCACCTCTGACTTGAGCGTCGATTTTTGTGAT
GCTCGTCAGGGGGGCGGAGCCTATGGAAAAACGCCAGCAACGCGGCCTTTTTACGGTTCCTGGCCTTTTG
CTGGCCTTTTGCTCACATGTTCTTTCCTGCGTTATCCCCTGATTCTGTGGATAACCGTATTACCGCCTTT
GAGTGAGCTGATACCGCTCGCCGCAGCCGAACGACCGAGCGCAGCGAGTCAGTGAGCGAGGAAGCGGAAG
AGCGCCTGATGCGGTATTTTCTCCTTACGCATCTGTGCGGTATTTCACACCGCAGACCAGCCGCGTAACC
TGGCAAAATCGGTTACGGTTGAGTAATAAATGGATGCCCTGCGTAAGCGGGTGTGGGCGGACAATAAAGT
CTTAAACTGAACAAAATAGATCTAAACTATGACAATAAAGTCTTAAACTAGACAGAATAGTTGTAAACTG
AAATCAGTCCAGTTATGCTGTGAAAAAGCATACTGGACTTTTGTTATGGCTAAAGCAAACTCTTCATTTT
CTGAAGTGCAAATTGCCCGTCGTATTAAAGAGGGGCGTGGCCAAGGGCATGGTAAAGACTATATTCGCGG
CGTTGTGACAATTTACCGAACAACTCCGCGGCCGGGAAGCCGATCTCGGCTTGAACGAATTGTTAGGTGG
CGGTACTTGGGTCGATATCAAAGTGCATCACTTCTTCCCGTATGCCCAACTTTGTATAGAGAGCCACTGC
GGGATCGTCACCGTAATCTGCTTGCACGTAGATCACATAAGCACCAAGCGCGTTGGCCTCATGCTTGAGG
AGATTGATGAGCGCGGTGGCAATGCCCTGCCTCCGGTGCTCGCCGGAGACTGCGAGATCATAGATATAGA
TCTCACTACGCGGCTGCTCAAACTTGGGCAGAACGTAAGCCGCGAGAGCGCCAACAACCGCTTCTTGGTC
GAAGGCAGCAAGCGCGATGAATGTCTTACTACGGAGCAAGTTCCCGAGGTAATCGGAGTCCGGCTGATGT
TGGGAGTAGGTGGCTACGTCGCCGAACTCACGACCGAAAAGATCAAGAGCAGCCCGCATGGATTTGACTT
GGTCAGGGCCGAGCCTACATGTGCGAATGATGCCCATACTTGAGCCACCTAACTTTGTTTTAGGGCGACT
GCCCTGCTGCGTAACATCGTTGCTGCTGCGTAACATCGTTGCTGCTCCATAACATCAAACATCGACCCAC
GGCGTAACGCGCTTGCTGCTTGGATGCCCGAGGCATAGACTGTACAAAAAAACAGTCATAACAAGCCATG
AAAACCGCCACTGCGCCGTTACCACCGCTGCGTTCGGTCAAGGTTCTGGACCAGTTGCGTGAGCGCATAC
GCTACTTGCATTACAGTTTACGAACCGAACAGGCTTATGTCAACTGGGTTCGTGCCTTCATCCGTTTCCA
CGGTGTGCGTCACCCGGCAACCTTGGGCAGCAGCGAAGTCGAGGCATTTCTGTCCTGGCTGGCGAACGAG
CGCAAGGTTTCGGACTCCACGCATCGTCAGGCATTGGCGGCCTTGCTGTTCTTCTACGGCAAGGTGCTGT
GCACGGATCTGCCCTGGCTTCAGGAGATCGGAAGACCTCGGCCGTCGCGGCGCTTGCCGGTGGTGCTGAC
CCCGGATGAAGTGGTTCGCATCCTCGGTTTTCTGGAAGGCGAGCATCGTTTGTTCGCCCAGGACTCTAGC
TATAGTTCCCTGAATTCGCATCTAGAACGCACAAGGTCAGGGCACTCATGCGACAATCAACTCGATGCAT
GATCCGCACCATTGTCGAGGGGCCAGCGTCAATAGTGCCGATGACCACAGACCCGGTTAAGACATAGCCG
AATGGAGCCGCGCCGACCACAGAATGATACGTCTCAAAGTGAATAAAGCTCCACACAGTCGAACGTGAGA
CCGAAAGTGAAACGTGATTTCATGCGTCATTTTGAACATTTTGTAAATCTTATTTAATAATGTGTGCGGC
AATTCACATTTAATTTATGAATGTTTTCTTAACATCGCGGCAACTCAAGAAACGGCAGGTTCGGATCTTA
GCTACTAGAGAAAGAGGAGAAATACTAGATGCGTAAAGGCGAAGAGCTGTTCACTGGTGTCGTCCCTATT
CTGGTGGAACTGGATGGTGATGTCAACGGTCATAAGTTTTCCGTGCGTGGCGAGGGTGAAGGTGACGCAA
CTAATGGTAAACTGACGCTGAAGTTCATCTGTACTACTGGTAAACTGCCGGTTCCTTGGCCGACTCTGGT
AACGACGCTGACTTATGGTGTTCAGTGCTTTGCTCGTTATCCGGACCATATGAAGCAGCATGACTTCTTC
AAGTCCGCCATGCCGGAAGGCTATGTGCAGGAACGCACGATTTCCTTTAAGGATGACGGCACGTACAAAA
CGCGTGCGGAAGTGAAATTTGAAGGCGATACCCTGGTAAACCGCATTGAGCTGAAAGGCATTGACTTTAA
AGAGGACGGCAATATCCTGGGCCATAAGCTGGAATACAATTTTAACAGCCACAATGTTTACATCACCGCC
GATAAACAAAAAAATGGCATTAAAGCGAATTTTAAAATTCGCCACAACGTGGAGGATGGCAGCGTGCAGC
TGGCTGATCACTACCAGCAAAACACTCCAATCGGTGATGGTCCTGTTCTGCTGCCAGACAATCACTATCT
GAGCACGCAAAGCGTTCTGTCTAAAGATCCGAACGAGAAACGCGATCATATGGTTCTGCTGGAGTTCGTA
ACCGCAGCGGGCATCACGCATGGTATGGATGAACTGTACAAATGACCAGGCATCAAATAAAACGAAAGGC
TCAGTCGAAAGACTGGGCCTTTCGTTTTATCTGTTGTTTGTCGGTGAACGCTCTCTACTAGAGTCACACT
GGCTCACCTTCGGGTGGGCCTTTCTGCGTTTATAGGTCTCAGCTGAGCATGAGACGGAAATCTGCTCGTC
AGTGGTGCTCACACTGACGAATCATGTACAGATCATACCGATGACTGCCTGGCGACTCACAACTAAGCAA
GACAGCCGGAACCAGCGCCGGCGAACACCACTGCATATATGGCATATCACAACAGTCCAACTAGTGCACT
GCAGTACATCAACCAGATAAGTGAAATCTAGTTCCAAACTATTTTGTCATTTTTAATTTTCGTATTAGCT
TACGACGCTACACCCAGTTCCCATCTATTTTGTCACTCTTCCCTAAATAATCCTTAAAAACTCCATTTCC
ACCCCTCCCAGTTCCCAACTATTTTGTCCGCCCACAGCGGGGCATTTTTCTTCCTGTTATGTTTTTAATC
AAACATCCTGCCAACTCCATGTGACAAACCGTCATCTTCGGCTACTTTTTCTCTGTCACAGAATGAAAAT
TTTTCTGTCATCTCTTCGTTATTAATGTTTGTAATTGACTGAATATCAACGCTTATTTGCAGCCTGAATG
GCGAATGGGGGG
[127 nt withheld, positions 4003-4129]
C
[91 nt withheld, positions 4131-4221]
A
[49 nt withheld, positions 4223-4271]
CCTTTGACGTTGGAGTCCACGTTCTTT
[37 nt withheld, positions 4299-4335]
ACCCTATCTCGGTCTATTCTTTTGATTTATAAGGGATTTTGCCGATTTCGGCCTATTGGTTAAAAAATGA
GCTGATTTAACAAAAATTTAACGCGAATTTTAACAAAATATTAACGTTTACAATTTCAGGTGGCACTTTT
CGGGGAAATGTGCGCGGAACCCCTATTTGTTTATTTTTCTAAATACATTCAAATATGTATCCGCTCATGA
GACAATAACCCTGATAAATGCTTCAATAATATTGAAAAAGGAAGAGTATGAGTATTCAACATTTCCGTGT
CGCCCTTATTCCCTTTTTTGCGGCATTTTGCCTTCCTGTTTTTGCTCACCCAGAAACGCTGGTGAAAGTA
AAAGATGCTGAAGATCAGTTGGGTGCACGAGTGGGTTACATCGAACTGGATCTCAACAGCGGTAAGATCC
TTGAGAGTTTTCGCCCCGAAGAACGTTTTCCAATGATGAGCACTTTTAAAGTTCTGCTATGTGGCGCGGT
ATTATCCCGTATTGACGCCGGGCAAGAGCAACTCGGTCGCCGCATACACTATTCTCAGAATGACTTGGTT
GAGTACTCACCAGTCACAGAAAAGCATCTTACGGATGGCATGACAGTAAGAGAATTATGCAGTGCTGCCA
TAACCATGAGTGATAACACTGCGGCCAACTTACTTCTGACAACGATCGGAGGACCGAAGGAGCTAACCGC
TTTTTTGCACAACATGGGGGATCATGTAACTCGCCTTGATCGTTGGGAACCGGAGCTGAATGAAGCCATA
CCAAACGACGAGCGTGACACCACGATGCCTGTAGCAATGGCAACAACGTTGCGCAAACTATTAACTGGCG
AACTACTTACTCTAGCTTCCCGGCAACAATTAATAGACTGGATGGAGGCGGATAAAGTTGCAGGACCACT
TCTGCGCTCGGCCCTTCCGGCTGGCTGGTTTATTGCTGATAAATCTGGAGCCGGTGAGCGTGGTTCTCGC
GGTATCATTGCAGCACTGGGGCCAGATGGTAAGCCCTCCCGTATCGTAGTTATCTACACGACGGGGAGTC
AGGCAACTATGGATGAACGAAATAGACAGATCGCTGAGATAGGTGCCTCACTGATTAAGCATTGGTAACT
GTCAGACCAAGTTTACTCATATATACTTTAGATTGATTTAAAACTTCATTTTTAATTTAAAAGGATCTAG
GTGAAGATCCTTTTTGATAATCTCATGACCAAAATCCCTTAACGTGAGTTTTCGTTCCACTGAGCGTCAG
ACCCCGTAGAAAAGATCAAAGGATCTTC
Features (pLannotate 1.2.2; 14 found; start..end, strand, type, name):
      1..589     +  rep_origin     ori: high-copy-number ColE1/pMB1/pBR322/pUC origin of replication
    775..824     -  misc_feature   bom (fragment): basis of mobility region from pBR322
    892..1116    -  mobile_element Tn7R: mini-Tn7 element (right end of the Tn7 transposon) Tn7
   1183..1716    -  CDS            GmR: gentamycin acetyltransferase; aacC1; confers resistance to gentamycin
   1905..1933    -  promoter       Pc promoter: intI1 (promoter lies within the coding sequence); class 1 integron promoter
   1911..2231    -  CDS            YPR2_ECOLX (fragment): Protein predicted: Swiss-Prot protein existence level 4. From Escherichia coli.
   2619..3332    +  CDS            superfolder GFP: GFP variant that folds robustly even when fused to poorly folded proteins (Pédelacq et al., 2006)
   3344..3415    +  terminator     rrnB T1 terminator: transcription terminator T1 from the E. coli rrnB gene
   3431..3458    +  terminator     T7Te terminator: phage T7 early transcription terminator
   3651..3816    -  mobile_element Tn7L: mini-Tn7 element (left end of the Tn7 transposon) Tn7
   3979..3995    +  CDS            lacZα (fragment): LacZα fragment of β-galactosidase; lacZ fragment
   4006..4461    +  rep_origin     f1 ori (sequence partly withheld): f1 bacteriophage origin of replication; arrow indicates direction of (+) strand synthesis
   4488..4592    +  promoter       AmpR promoter: bla
   4593..5453    +  CDS            AmpR: β-lactamase; bla; confers resistance to ampicillin, carbenicillin, and related antibiotics
