[The description below was written by a language model from this plasmid's Addgene catalogue record and pLannotate feature annotations shown in this document.]
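Description:
pMB.Pos6 is an empty level 1 acceptor backbone from the MoClo Baculo toolkit, a modular cloning system for assembling multigene vectors for baculovirus-mediated expression in insect cells. It is derived from pFastBac1 and is maintained in E. coli as a high-copy plasmid through a ColE1/pUC-type origin, with an f1 origin also present. Selection uses ampicillin (β-lactamase under its own promoter) together with gentamicin. The gentamicin acetyltransferase gene, driven by the class 1 integron Pc promoter, carries an R98K substitution according to the record.

The functional core lies between the mini-Tn7 right and left ends. In pFastBac-type vectors, these ends allow Tn7 transposition of the intervening segment into a bacmid, generating recombinant baculovirus DNA. Within this segment sit the gentamicin marker and a superfolder GFP cassette followed by the rrnB T1 and T7Te bacterial terminators. The GFP cassette serves as a dropout marker for negative selection: when a transcription unit is successfully assembled into the backbone it replaces GFP, so correct clones should appear as non-fluorescent colonies. The promoter driving GFP is not annotated in the feature table.

The catalogue entry states that the backbone provides the ConL5 and ConRE connector sequences alongside Tn7L, although the connectors themselves are not annotated in the feature table. Connectors of this kind define the position a level 1 unit takes in a later multigene assembly. The name, the end connector and the adjacent Tn7L suggest this backbone holds the sixth and final position. No insect promoter or gene of interest is present, since these are supplied by the parts the user clones in.
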