Addgene plasmid #234588: pMB.Pos6
Purpose: (Empty Backbone) Moclo Baculo toolkit level 1 backbone with ConL5/ConRE and Tn7L
Depositing lab: Chen Davidovich. Depositing organization: Monash University. Publication: Modular cloning of multigene vectors for the baculovirus system and yeast. Lai Z, Flanigan SF, Boudes M, Davidovich C. J Mol Biol. 2025 Jan 13:168943. doi: 10.1016/j.jmb.2025.168943. PubMed 39814169.
Backbone
  Vector backbone: pFastBac1
  Vector type: Insect Expression
  Selectable markers: GFP negative selection (dropout)
  Tag / fusion protein: GFP (C terminal on backbone)
Growth in bacteria
  Bacterial resistance: Ampicillin and Gentamicin, 100 & 10 μg/mL
  Growth temperature: 37°C
  Growth strain: DH5alpha
  Copy number: High Copy
Gene/Insert
  Gene/Insert name: None
  Mutation: GentR R98K
  Tag / fusion protein: GFP (C terminal on backbone)
Terms and licenses: Academic/Nonprofit Terms; Industry Terms: Not Available to Industry
How to cite: pMB.Pos6 was a gift from Chen Davidovich (Addgene plasmid # 234588 ; http://n2t.net/addgene:234588 ; RRID:Addgene_234588)
